>Addgene plasmid #193226 | Lenti-sgNotch2#2/Cre | addgene full sequence | sequence record 379401 | Addgene NGS Result
GACATTGATTATTGACTAGTTATTAATAGTAATCAATTACGGGGTCATTAGTTCATAGCCCATATATGGA
GTTCCGCGTTACATAACTTACGGTAAATGGCCCGCCTGGCTGACCGCCCAACGACCCCCGCCCATTGACG
TCAATAATGACGTATGTTCCCATAGTAACGCCAATAGGGACTTTCCATTGACGTCAATGGGTGGAGTATT
TACGGTAAACTGCCCACTTGGCAGTACATCAAGTGTATCATATGCCAAGTACGCCCCCTATTGACGTCAA
TGACGGTAAATGGCCCGCCTGGCATTATGCCCAGTACATGACCTTATGGGACTTTCCTACTTGGCAGTAC
ATCTACGTATTAGTCATCGCTATTACCATGGTGATGCGGTTTTGGCAGTACATCAATGGGCGTGGATAGC
GGTTTGACTCACGGGGATTTCCAAGTCTCCACCCCATTGACGTCAATGGGAGTTTGTTTTGGCACCAAAA
TCAACGGGACTTTCCAAAATGTCGTAACAACTCCGCCCCATTGACGCAAATGGGCGGTAGGCGTGTACGG
TGGGAGGTCTATATAAGCAGCGCGTTTTGCCTGTACTGGGTCTCTCTGGTTAGACCAGATCTGAGCCTGG
GAGCTCTCTGGCTAACTAGGGAACCCACTGCTTAAGCCTCAATAAAGCTTGCCTTGAGTGCTTCAAGTAG
TGTGTGCCCGTCTGTTGTGTGACTCTGGTAACTAGAGATCCCTCAGACCCTTTTAGTCAGTGTGGAAAAT
CTCTAGCAGTGGCGCCCGAACAGGGACTTGAAAGCGAAAGGGAAACCAGAGGAGCTCTCTCGACGCAGGA
CTCGGCTTGCTGAAGCGCGCACGGCAAGAGGCGAGGGGCGGCGACTGGTGAGTACGCCAAAAATTTTGAC
TAGCGGAGGCTAGAAGGAGAGAGATGGGTGCGAGAGCGTCAGTATTAAGCGGGGGAGAATTAGATCGCGA
TGGGAAAAAATTCGGTTAAGGCCAGGGGGAAAGAAAAAATATAAATTAAAACATATAGTATGGGCAAGCA
GGGAGCTAGAACGATTCGCAGTTAATCCTGGCCTGTTAGAAACATCAGAAGGCTGTAGACAAATACTGGG
ACAGCTACAACCATCCCTTCAGACAGGATCAGAAGAACTTAGATCATTATATAATACAGTAGCAACCCTC
TATTGTGTGCATCAAAGGATAGAGATAAAAGACACCAAGGAAGCTTTAGACAAGATAGAGGAAGAGCAAA
ACAAAAGTAAGACCACCGCACAGCAAGCGGCCGGCCGCTGATCTTCAGACCTGGAGGAGGAGATATGAGG
GACAATTGGAGAAGTGAATTATATAAATATAAAGTAGTAAAAATTGAACCATTAGGAGTAGCACCCACCA
AGGCAAAGAGAAGAGTGGTGCAGAGAGAAAAAAGAGCAGTGGGAATAGGAGCTTTGTTCCTTGGGTTCTT
GGGAGCAGCAGGAAGCACTATGGGCGCAGCGTCAATGACGCTGACGGTACAGGCCAGACAATTATTGTCT
GGTATAGTGCAGCAGCAGAACAATTTGCTGAGGGCTATTGAGGCGCAACAGCATCTGTTGCAACTCACAG
TCTGGGGCATCAAGCAGCTCCAGGCAAGAATCCTGGCTGTGGAAAGATACCTAAAGGATCAACAGCTCCT
GGGGATTTGGGGTTGCTCTGGAAAACTCATTTGCACCACTGCTGTGCCTTGGAATGCTAGTTGGAGTAAT
AAATCTCTGGAACAGATTTGGAATCACACGACCTGGATGGAGTGGGACAGAGAAATTAACAATTACACAA
GCTTAATACACTCCTTAATTGAAGAATCGCAAAACCAGCAAGAAAAGAATGAACAAGAATTATTGGAATT
AGATAAATGGGCAAGTTTGTGGAATTGGTTTAACATAACAAATTGGCTGTGGTATATAAAATTATTCATA
ATGATAGTAGGAGGCTTGGTAGGTTTAAGAATAGTTTTTGCTGTACTTTCTATAGTGAATAGAGTTAGGC
AGGGATATTCACCATTATCGTTTCAGACCCACCTCCCAACCCCGAGGGGACCCGACAGGCCCGAAGGAAT
AGAAGAAGAAGGTGGAGAGAGAGACAGAGACAGATCCATTCGATTAGTGAACGGATCGGCACTGCGTGCG
CCAATTCTGCAGACAAATGGCAGTATTCATCCACAATTTTAAAAGAAAAGGGGGGATTGGGGGGTACAGT
GCAGGGGAAAGAATAGTAGACATAATAGCAACAGACATACAAACTAAAGAATTACAAAAACAAATTACAA
AAATTCAAAATTTTCGGGTTTATTACAGGGACAGCAGAGATCCAGTTTGGTTAGTACCGGGCCCGCTCTA
GCCCTGCAGGAACTGTTTAAACTGTGAGGGCCTATTTCCCATGATTCCTTCATATTTGCATATACGATAC
AAGGCTGTTAGAGAGATAATTGGAATTAATTTGACTGTAAACACAAAGATATTAGTACAAAATACGTGAC
GTAGAAAGTAATAATTTCTTGGGTAGTTTGCAGTTTTAAAATTATGTTTTAAAATGGACTATCATATGCT
TACCGTAACTTGAAAGTATTTCGATTTCTTGGCTTTATATATCTTGTGGAAAGGACCAAACACCGCCCAA
CGCTTGTCAGAATGGGTTTAAGAGCTATGCTGGAAACAGCATAGCAAGTTTAAATAAGGCTAGTCCGTTA
TCAACTTGAAAAAGTGGCACCGAGTCGGTGCTTTTTTGTTTGGCGCGCCTATGGCTTAATTAACATGGCG
GCCGCATTCTACCGGGTAGGGGAGGCGCTTTTCCCAAGGCAGTCTGGAGCATGCGCTTTAGCAGCCCCGC
TGGGCACTTGGCGCTACACAAGTGGCCTCTGGCCTCGCACACATTCCACATCCACCGGTAGGCGCCAACC
GGCTCCGTTCTTTGGTGGCCCCTTCGCGCCACCTTCTACTCCTCCCCTAGTCAGGAAGTTCCCCCCCGCC
CCGCAGCTCGCGTCGTGCAGGACGTGACAAATGGAAGTAGCACGTCTCACTAGTCTCGTGCAGATGGACA
GCACCGCTGAGCAATGGAAGCGGGTAGGCCTTTGGGGCAGCGGCCAATAGCAGCTTTGCTCCTTCGCTTT
CTGGGCTCAGAGGCTGGGAAGGGGTGGGTCCGGGGGCGGGCTCAGGGGCGGGCTCAGGGGCGGGGCGGGC
GCCCGAAGGTCCTCCGGAGGCCCGGCATTCTGCACGCTTCAAAAGCGCACGTCTGCCGCGCTGTTCTCCT
CTTCCTCATCTCCGGGACCCGGGATGCCCAAGAAGAAGAGGAAGGTGTCCAATTTACTGACCGTACACCA
AAATTTGCCTGCATTACCGGTCGATGCAACGAGTGATGAGGTTCGCAAGAACCTGATGGACATGTTCAGG
GATCGCCAGGCGTTTTCTGAGCATACCTGGAAAATGCTTCTGTCCGTTTGCCGGTCGTGGGCGGCATGGT
GCAAGTTGAATAACCGGAAATGGTTTCCCGCAGAACCTGAAGATGTTCGCGATTATCTTCTATATCTTCA
GGCGCGCGGTCTGGCAGTAAAAACTATCCAGCAACATTTGGGCCAGCTAAACATGCTTCATCGTCGGTCC
GGGCTGCCACGACCAAGTGACAGCAATGCTGTTTCACTGGTTATGCGGCGGATCCGAAAAGAAAACGTTG
ATGCCGGTGAACGTGCAAAACAGGCTCTAGCGTTCGAACGCACTGATTTCGACCAGGTTCGTTCACTCAT
GGAAAATAGCGATCGCTGCCAGGATATACGTAATCTGGCATTTCTGGGGATTGCTTATAACACCCTGTTA
CGTATAGCCGAAATTGCCAGGATCAGGGTTAAAGATATCTCACGTACTGACGGTGGGAGAATGTTAATCC
ATATTGGCAGAACGAAAACGCTGGTTAGCACCGCAGGTGTAGAGAAGGCACTTAGCCTGGGGGTAACTAA
ACTGGTCGAGCGATGGATTTCCGTCTCTGGTGTAGCTGATGATCCGAATAACTACCTGTTTTGCCGGGTC
AGAAAAAATGGTGTTGCCGCGCCATCTGCCACCAGCCAGCTATCAACTCGCGCCCTGGAAGGGATTTTTG
AAGCAACTCATCGATTGATTTACGGCGCTAAGGATGACTCTGGTCAGAGATACCTGGCCTGGTCTGGACA
CAGTGCCCGTGTCGGAGCCGCGCGAGATATGGCCCGCGCTGGAGTTTCAATACCGGAGATCATGCAAGCT
GGTGGCTGGACCAATGTAAATATTGTCATGAACTATATCCGTAACCTGGATAGTGAAACAGGGGCAATGG
TGCGCCTGCTGGAAGATGGCGATTAGCCATGTTTAAGGGTTCCGGTTCCACTAGGTACAATTCGATATCA
AGCTTATCGATAATCAACCTCTGGATTACAAAATTTGTGAAAGATTGACTGGTATTCTTAACTATGTTGC
TCCTTTTACGCTATGTGGATACGCTGCTTTAATGCCTTTGTATCATGCTATTGCTTCCCGTATGGCTTTC
ATTTTCTCCTCCTTGTATAAATCCTGGTTGCTGTCTCTTTATGAGGAGTTGTGGCCCGTTGTCAGGCAAC
GTGGCGTGGTGTGCACTGTGTTTGCTGACGCAACCCCCACTGGTTGGGGCATTGCCACCACCTGTCAGCT
CCTTTCCGGGACTTTCGCTTTCCCCCTCCCTATTGCCACGGCGGAACTCATCGCCGCCTGCCTTGCCCGC
TGCTGGACAGGGGCTCGGCTGTTGGGCACTGACAATTCCGTGGTGTTGTCGGGGAAATCATCGTCCTTTC
CTTGGCTGCTCGCCTGTGTTGCCACCTGGATTCTGCGCGGGACGTCCTTCTGCTACGTCCCTTCGGCCCT
CAATCCAGCGGACCTTCCTTCCCGCGGCCTGCTGCCGGCTCTGCGGCCTCTTCCGCGTCTTCGCCTTCGC
CCTCAGACGAGTCGGATCTCCCTTTGGGCCGCCTCCCCGCATCGATACCGTCGACCTCGATCGAGACCTA
GAAAAACATGGAGCAATCACAAGTAGCAATACAGCAGCTACCAATGCTGATTGTGCCTGGCTAGAAGCAC
AAGAGGAGGAGGAGGTGGGTTTTCCAGTCACACCTCAGGTACCTTTAAGACCAATGACTTACAAGGCAGC
TGTAGATCTTAGCCACTTTTTAAAAGAAAAGGGGGGACTGGAAGGGCTAATTCACTCCCAACGAAGACAA
GATATCCTTGATCTGTGGATCTACCACACACAAGGCTACTTCCCTGATTGGCAGAACTACACACCAGGGC
CAGGGATCAGATATCCACTGACCTTTGGATGGTGCTACAAGCTAGTACCAGTTGAGCAAGAGAAGGTAGA
AGAAGCCAATGAAGGAGAGAACACCCGCTTGTTACACCCTGTGAGCCTGCATGGGATGGATGACCCGGAG
AGAGAAGTATTAGAGTGGAGGTTTGACAGCCGCCTAGCATTTCATCACATGGCCCGAGAGCTGCATCCGG
ACTGTACTGGGTCTCTCTGGTTAGACCAGATCTGAGCCTGGGAGCTCTCTGGCTAACTAGGGAACCCACT
GCTTAAGCCTCAATAAAGCTTGCCTTGAGTGCTTCAAGTAGTGTGTGCCCGTCTGTTGTGTGACTCTGGT
AACTAGAGATCCCTCAGACCCTTTTAGTCAGTGTGGAAAATCTCTAGCAGCATGTGAGCAAAAGGCCAGC
AAAAGGCCAGGAACCGTAAAAAGGCCGCGTTGCTGGCGTTTTTCCATAGGCTCCGCCCCCCTGACGAGCA
TCACAAAAATCGACGCTCAAGTCAGAGGTGGCGAAACCCGACAGGACTATAAAGATACCAGGCGTTTCCC
CCTGGAAGCTCCCTCGTGCGCTCTCCTGTTCCGACCCTGCCGCTTACCGGATACCTGTCCGCCTTTCTCC
CTTCGGGAAGCGTGGCGCTTTCTCATAGCTCACGCTGTAGGTATCTCAGTTCGGTGTAGGTCGTTCGCTC
CAAGCTGGGCTGTGTGCACGAACCCCCCGTTCAGCCCGACCGCTGCGCCTTATCCGGTAACTATCGTCTT
GAGTCCAACCCGGTAAGACACGACTTATCGCCACTGGCAGCAGCCACTGGTAACAGGATTAGCAGAGCGA
GGTATGTAGGCGGTGCTACAGAGTTCTTGAAGTGGTGGCCTAACTACGGCTACACTAGAAGAACAGTATT
TGGTATCTGCGCTCTGCTGAAGCCAGTTACCTTCGGAAAAAGAGTTGGTAGCTCTTGATCCGGCAAACAA
ACCACCGCTGGTAGCGGTGGTTTTTTTGTTTGCAAGCAGCAGATTACGCGCAGAAAAAAAGGATCTCAAG
AAGATCCTTTGATCTTTTCTACGGGGTCTGACGCTCAGTGGAACGAAAACTCACGTTAAGGGATTTTGGT
CATGAGATTATCAAAAAGGATCTTCACCTAGATCCTTTTAAATTAAAAATGAAGTTTTAAATCAATCTAA
AGTATATATGAGTAAACTTGGTCTGACAGTTACCAATGCTTAATCAGTGAGGCACCTATCTCAGCGATCT
GTCTATTTCGTTCATCCATAGTTGCCTGACTCCCCGTCGTGTAGATAACTACGATACGGGAGGGCTTACC
ATCTGGCCCCAGTGCTGCAATGATACCGCGAGACCCACGCTCACCGGCTCCAGATTTATCAGCAATAAAC
CAGCCAGCCGGAAGGGCCGAGCGCAGAAGTGGTCCTGCAACTTTATCCGCCTCCATCCAGTCTATTAATT
GTTGCCGGGAAGCTAGAGTAAGTAGTTCGCCAGTTAATAGTTTGCGCAACGTTGTTGCCATTGCTACAGG
CATCGTGGTGTCACGCTCGTCGTTTGGTATGGCTTCATTCAGCTCCGGTTCCCAACGATCAAGGCGAGTT
ACATGATCCCCCATGTTGTGCAAAAAAGCGGTTAGCTCCTTCGGTCCTCCGATCGTTGTCAGAAGTAAGT
TGGCCGCAGTGTTATCACTCATGGTTATGGCAGCACTGCATAATTCTCTTACTGTCATGCCATCCGTAAG
ATGCTTTTCTGTGACTGGTGAGTACTCAACCAAGTCATTCTGAGAATAGTGTATGCGGCGACCGAGTTGC
TCTTGCCCGGCGTCAATACGGGATAATACCGCGCCACATAGCAGAACTTTAAAAGTGCTCATCATTGGAA
AACGTTCTTCGGGGCGAAAACTCTCAAGGATCTTACCGCTGTTGAGATCCAGTTCGATGTAACCCACTCG
TGCACCCAACTGATCTTCAGCATCTTTTACTTTCACCAGCGTTTCTGGGTGAGCAAAAACAGGAAGGCAA
AATGCCGCAAAAAAGGGAATAAGGGCGACACGGAAATGTTGAATACTCATACTCTTCCTTTTTCAATATT
ATTGAAGCATTTATCAGGGTTATTGTCTCATGAGCGGATACATATTTGAATGTATTTAGAAAAATAAACA
AATAGGGGTTCCGCGCACATTTCCCCGAAAAGTGCCACCTGACGTCGACGGATCGGGAGATCTCCCGATC
CCCTATGGTGCACTCTCAGTACAATCTGCTCTGATGCCGCATAGTTAAGCCAGTATCTGCTCCCTGCTTG
TGTGTTGGAGGTCGCTGAGTAGTGCGCGAGCAAAATTTAAGCTACAACAAGGCAAGGCTTGACCGACAAT
TGCATGAAGAATCTGCTTAGGGTTAGGCGTTTTGCGCTGCTTCGCGATGTACGGGCCAGATATACGCGTT
Features (pLannotate 1.2.2; 21 found; start..end, strand, type, name):
      1..380     +  enhancer       CMV enhancer: human cytomegalovirus immediate early enhancer
    381..580     +  promoter       CMV promoter: human cytomegalovirus (CMV) immediate early promoter
    598..778     +  LTR            5' LTR (truncated): truncated 5' long terminal repeat (LTR) from HIV-1
    825..950     +  misc_feature   HIV-1 Ψ: packaging signal of human immunodeficiency virus type 1
    934..1272    +  CDS            HIV-1 gag (fragment): gag protein from human immunodeficiency virus 1; gag
   1447..1680    +  misc_feature   RRE: The Rev response element (RRE) of HIV-1 allows for Rev-dependent mRNA export from the nucleus to the cytoplasm.
   2057..2157    +  CDS            Rev (fragment): human immunodeficiency virus 1 (HIV-1) Rev protein; rev; enhances nuclear export of unspliced and incompletely spliced viral mRNAs
   2207..2324    +  misc_feature   cPPT/CTS: central polypurine tract and central termination sequence of HIV-1
   2406..2646    +  promoter       U6 promoter: RNA polymerase III promoter for human U6 snRNA
   2694..2761    +  misc_RNA       tracrRNA (fragment): trans-activating CRISPR RNA for the Streptococcus pyogenes CRISPR/Cas9 system
   2814..3306    +  promoter       PGK promoter: mouse phosphoglycerate kinase 1 promoter
   3336..4366    +  CDS            Cre (fragment): site-specific recombinase Cre is a site-specific recombinase from bacteriophage P1. Recombination occurs at loxP sequences.
   4399..4422    +  misc_feature   MCS (fragment): pBluescript multiple cloning site
   4422..5010    +  misc_feature   WPRE: woodchuck hepatitis virus posttranscriptional regulatory element
   5011..5030    +  misc_feature   MCS (fragment): pBluescript multiple cloning site
   5032..5532    +  CDS            nef (fragment): NEF_HV1LA - Experimental evidence at protein level: Swiss-Prot protein existence level 1. Extracellular Nef protein targets CD4(+) T-lymphocytes for apoptosis by interacting with CXCR4 surface receptors. From Human immunodeficiency virus type 1 group M subtype B (isolate Lai) (HIV-1).
   5539..5719    +  LTR            5' LTR (truncated): truncated 5' long terminal repeat (LTR) from HIV-1
   5781..6369    -  rep_origin     ori: high-copy-number ColE1/pMB1/pBR322/pUC origin of replication
   6540..7400    -  CDS            AmpR: β-lactamase; bla; confers resistance to ampicillin, carbenicillin, and related antibiotics
   7401..7505    -  promoter       AmpR promoter: bla
   7564..7616    -  misc_feature   bom (fragment): basis of mobility region from pBR322
