[The description below was written by a language model from this plasmid's Addgene catalogue record and pLannotate feature annotations shown in this document.]
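Description:
Lenti-sgNotch2#2/Cre is an HIV-1-based lentiviral transfer plasmid built on the pLL3.3 backbone that delivers two functions from one provirus: a CRISPR guide RNA against mouse Notch2 and Cre recombinase. In bacteria it is maintained through a high-copy ColE1/pUC-type origin and selected with ampicillin via the β-lactamase gene. The sequenced record is 7,770 nt.

The viral portion begins with a CMV enhancer/promoter fused to a truncated 5' LTR, an arrangement that typically drives genomic RNA transcription in packaging cells without Tat. This is followed by the Ψ packaging signal with a gag fragment, the Rev response element for nuclear export of the unspliced genome, and the cPPT/CTS element that aids nuclear import and transduction. Downstream, a human U6 RNA polymerase III promoter drives the 20-nt Notch2-targeting spacer joined to a Streptococcus pyogenes Cas9 guide scaffold (annotated as a tracrRNA fragment). A separate mouse PGK promoter drives the Cre coding sequence, followed by a WPRE to enhance transcript stability and expression. The genome then ends with a nef-derived fragment and a second truncated LTR.

No Cas9 is encoded, so editing depends on Cas9 supplied by the target cells. The design therefore suits animals or cells carrying loxP-flanked or Cre-activated alleles, where Cre triggers recombination in the same transduced cell that expresses the sgRNA. The associated publication describes a multiplexed in vivo approach to identifying driver genes in small cell lung cancer, consistent with using this vector to test Notch2 loss in mouse tumour models.
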