Addgene plasmid #193226: Lenti-sgNotch2#2/Cre
Purpose: Lentiviral vector expressing Cre recombinase (driven by mPGK promoter) and an sgRNA against the mouse Notch2 gene
Depositing lab: Julien Sage. Depositing organization: Stanford University. Publication: A multiplexed in vivo approach to identify driver genes in small cell lung cancer. Lee MC, Cai H, Murray CW, Li C, Shue YT, Andrejka L, He AL, Holzem AME, Drainas AP, Ko JH, Coles GL, Kong C, Zhu S, Zhu C, Wang J, van de Rijn M, Petrov DA, Winslow MM, Sage J. Cell Rep. 2023 Jan 13;42(1):111990. doi: 10.1016/j.celrep.2023.111990. PubMed 36640300.
Backbone
  Vector backbone: pLL3.3
  Vector type: Mammalian Expression, Lentiviral, CRISPR
Growth in bacteria
  Bacterial resistance: Ampicillin, 100 μg/mL
  Growth temperature: 37°C
  Growth strain: NEB Stable
  Copy number: High Copy
Gene/Insert
  Gene/Insert name: sgNotch2#2
  gRNA/shRNA sequence: CCCAACGCTTGTCAGAATGG
  Species: M. musculus (mouse)
  Insert size (bp): 20
  Entrez Gene: Notch2 (a.k.a. N2)
  Promoter: U6
  Cloning method: Restriction Enzyme; 5′ cloning site Unknown (unknown if destroyed); 3′ cloning site Unknown (unknown if destroyed)
Terms and licenses: Academic/Nonprofit Terms; Industry Terms: Not Available to Industry
Depositor comments: Please visit https://www.biorxiv.org/content/10.1101/2022.03.28.485708v1 for bioRxiv preprint.
How to cite: Lenti-sgNotch2#2/Cre was a gift from Julien Sage (Addgene plasmid # 193226 ; http://n2t.net/addgene:193226 ; RRID:Addgene_193226)
